>Addgene plasmid #141046 | pENTR-L3-Csy4-Cas9n-EGFP-L2 | addgene full sequence | sequence record 302008 | Addgene NGS Result
TGCACACAGCCCAGCTTGGAGCGAACGACCTACACCGAACTGAGATACCTACAGCGTGAGCTATGAGAAA
GCGCCACGCTTCCCGAAGGGAGAAAGGCGGACAGGTATCCGGTAAGCGGCAGGGTCGGAACAGGAGAGCG
CACGAGGGAGCTTCCAGGGGGAAACGCCTGGTATCTTTATAGTCCTGTCGGGTTTCGCCACCTCTGACTT
GAGCGTCGATTTTTGTGATGCTCGTCAGGGGGGCGGAGCCTATGGAAAAACGCCAGCAACGCGGCCTTTT
TACGGTTCCTGGCCTTTTGCTGGCCTTTTGCTCACATGTTCTTTCCTGCGTTATCCCCTGATTCTGTGGA
TAACCGTATTACCGCTAGCCAGGAAGAGTTTGTAGAAACGCAAAAAGGCCATCCGTCAGGATGGCCTTCT
GCTTAGTTTGATGCCTGGCAGTTTATGGCGGGCGTCCTGCCCGCCACCCTCCGGGCCGTTGCTTCACAAC
GTTCAAATCCGCTCCCGGCGGATTTGTCCTACTCAGGAGAGCGTTCACCGACAAACAACAGATAAAACGA
AAGGCCCAGTCTTCCGACTGAGCCTTTCGTTTTATTTGATGCCTGGCAGTTCCCTACTCTCGCGTTAACG
CTAGCATGGATCTCGGGCCCCAAATAATGATTTTATTTTGACTGATAGTGACCTGTTCGTTGCAACAAAT
TGATGAGCAATGCTTTTTTATAATGCCAACTTTGTATAATAAAGTTGGGTACCGCGGGCCCGGGATCCAC
CGGTCGCCACCATGGACCACTACCTCGACATTCGCTTGCGACCGGACCCGGAATTTCCCCCGGCGCAACT
CATGAGCGTGCTCTTCGGCAAGCTCCACCAGGCCCTGGTGGCACAGGGCGGGGACAGGATCGGCGTGAGC
TTCCCCGACCTCGACGAAAGCCGCTCCCGGCTGGGCGAGCGCCTGCGCATTCATGCCTCGGCGGACGACC
TTCGTGCCCTGCTCGCCCGGCCCTGGCTGGAAGGGTTGCGGGACCATCTGCAATTCGGAGAACCGGCAGT
CGTGCCTCACCCCACACCGTACCGTCAGGTCAGTCGGGTTCAGGCGAAAAGCAATCCGGAACGCCTGCGG
CGGCGGCTCATGCGCCGGCACGATCTGAGTGAGGAGGAGGCTCGGAAACGCATTCCCGATACGGTCGCGA
GAGCCTTGGACCTGCCCTTCGTCACGCTACGCAGCCAGAGCACCGGACAGCACTTCCGTCTCTTCATCCG
CCACGGGCCGTTGCAGGTGACGGCAGAGGAAGGAGGATTCACCTGTTACGGGTTGAGCAAAGGAGGTTTC
GTTCCCTGGTTCGAGGGCAGAGGAAGTCTGTTAACATGCGGTGACGTCGAGGAGAATCCTGGCCCAATGG
ATAAAAAGTATTCTATTGGTTTAGCCATCGGCACTAATTCCGTTGGATGGGCTGTCATAACCGATGAATA
CAAAGTACCTTCAAAGAAATTTAAGGTGTTGGGGAACACAGACCGTCATTCGATTAAAAAGAATCTTATC
GGTGCCCTCCTATTCGATAGTGGCGAAACGGCAGAGGCGACTCGCCTGAAACGAACCGCTCGGAGAAGGT
ATACACGTCGCAAGAACCGAATATGTTACTTACAAGAAATTTTTAGCAATGAGATGGCCAAAGTTGACGA
TTCTTTCTTTCACCGTTTGGAAGAGTCCTTCCTTGTCGAAGAGGACAAGAAACATGAACGGCACCCCATC
TTTGGAAACATAGTAGATGAGGTGGCATATCATGAAAAGTACCCAACGATTTATCACCTCAGAAAAAAGC
TAGTTGACTCAACTGATAAAGCGGACCTGAGGTTAATCTACTTGGCTCTTGCCCATATGATAAAGTTCCG
TGGGCACTTTCTCATTGAGGGTGATCTAAATCCGGACAACTCGGATGTCGACAAACTGTTCATCCAGTTA
GTACAAACCTATAATCAGTTGTTTGAAGAGAACCCTATAAATGCAAGTGGCGTGGATGCGAAGGCTATTC
TTAGCGCCCGCCTCTCTAAATCCCGACGGCTAGAAAACCTGATCGCACAATTACCCGGAGAGAAGAAAAA
TGGGTTGTTCGGTAACCTTATAGCGCTCTCACTAGGCCTGACACCAAATTTTAAGTCGAACTTCGACTTA
GCTGAAGATGCCAAATTGCAGCTTAGTAAGGACACGTACGATGACGATCTCGACAATCTACTGGCACAAA
TTGGAGATCAGTATGCGGACTTATTTTTGGCTGCCAAAAACCTTAGCGATGCAATCCTCCTATCTGACAT
ACTGAGAGTTAATACTGAGATTACCAAGGCGCCGTTATCCGCTTCAATGATCAAAAGGTACGATGAACAT
CACCAAGACTTGACACTTCTCAAGGCCCTAGTCCGTCAGCAACTGCCTGAGAAATATAAGGAAATATTCT
TTGATCAGTCGAAAAACGGGTACGCAGGTTATATTGACGGCGGAGCGAGTCAAGAGGAATTCTACAAGTT
TATCAAACCCATATTAGAGAAGATGGATGGGACGGAAGAGTTGCTTGTAAAACTCAATCGCGAAGATCTA
CTGCGAAAGCAGCGGACTTTCGACAACGGTAGCATTCCACATCAAATCCACTTAGGCGAATTGCATGCTA
TACTTAGAAGGCAGGAGGATTTTTATCCGTTCCTCAAAGACAATCGTGAAAAGATTGAGAAAATCCTAAC
CTTTCGCATACCTTACTATGTGGGACCCCTGGCCCGAGGGAACTCTCGGTTCGCATGGATGACAAGAAAG
TCCGAAGAAACGATTACTCCATGGAATTTTGAGGAAGTTGTCGATAAAGGTGCGTCAGCTCAATCGTTCA
TCGAGAGGATGACCAACTTTGACAAGAATTTACCGAACGAAAAAGTATTGCCTAAGCACAGTTTACTTTA
CGAGTATTTCACAGTGTACAATGAACTCACGAAAGTTAAGTATGTCACTGAGGGCATGCGTAAACCCGCC
TTTCTAAGCGGAGAACAGAAGAAAGCAATAGTAGATCTGTTATTCAAGACCAACCGCAAAGTGACAGTTA
AGCAATTGAAAGAGGACTACTTTAAGAAAATTGAATGCTTCGATTCTGTCGAGATCTCCGGGGTAGAAGA
TCGATTTAATGCGTCACTTGGTACGTATCATGACCTCCTAAAGATAATTAAAGATAAGGACTTCCTGGAT
AACGAAGAGAATGAAGATATCTTAGAAGATATAGTGTTGACTCTTACCCTCTTTGAAGATCGGGAAATGA
TTGAGGAAAGACTAAAAACATACGCTCACCTGTTCGACGATAAGGTTATGAAACAGTTAAAGAGGCGTCG
CTATACGGGCTGGGGACGATTGTCGCGGAAACTTATCAACGGGATAAGAGACAAGCAAAGTGGTAAAACT
ATTCTCGATTTTCTAAAGAGCGACGGCTTCGCCAATAGGAACTTTATGCAGCTGATCCATGATGACTCTT
TAACCTTCAAAGAGGATATACAAAAGGCACAGGTTTCCGGACAAGGGGACTCATTGCACGAACATATTGC
GAATCTTGCTGGTTCGCCAGCCATCAAAAAGGGCATACTCCAGACAGTCAAAGTAGTGGATGAGCTAGTT
AAGGTCATGGGACGTCACAAACCGGAAAACATTGTAATCGAGATGGCACGCGAAAATCAAACGACTCAGA
AGGGGCAAAAAAACAGTCGAGAGCGGATGAAGAGAATAGAAGAGGGTATTAAAGAACTGGGCAGCCAGAT
CTTAAAGGAGCATCCTGTGGAAAATACCCAATTGCAGAACGAGAAACTTTACCTCTATTACCTACAAAAT
GGAAGGGACATGTATGTTGATCAGGAACTGGACATAAACCGTTTATCTGATTACGACGTCGATCACATTG
TACCCCAATCCTTTTTGAAGGACGATTCAATCGACAATAAAGTGCTTACACGCTCGGATAAGAACCGAGG
GAAAAGTGACAATGTTCCAAGCGAGGAAGTCGTAAAGAAAATGAAGAACTATTGGCGGCAGCTCCTAAAT
GCGAAACTGATAACGCAAAGAAAGTTCGATAACTTAACTAAAGCTGAGAGGGGTGGCTTGTCTGAACTTG
ACAAGGCCGGATTTATTAAACGTCAGCTCGTGGAAACCCGCCAAATCACAAAGCATGTTGCACAGATACT
AGATTCCCGAATGAATACGAAATACGACGAGAACGATAAGCTGATTCGGGAAGTCAAAGTAATCACTTTA
AAGTCAAAATTGGTGTCGGACTTCAGAAAGGATTTTCAATTCTATAAAGTTAGGGAGATAAATAACTACC
ACCATGCGCACGACGCTTATCTTAATGCCGTCGTAGGGACCGCACTCATTAAGAAATACCCGAAGCTAGA
AAGTGAGTTTGTGTATGGTGATTACAAAGTTTATGACGTCCGTAAGATGATCGCGAAAAGCGAACAGGAG
ATAGGCAAGGCTACAGCCAAATACTTCTTTTATTCTAACATTATGAATTTCTTTAAGACGGAAATCACTC
TGGCAAACGGAGAGATACGCAAACGACCTTTAATTGAAACCAATGGGGAGACAGGTGAAATCGTATGGGA
TAAGGGCCGGGACTTCGCGACGGTGAGAAAAGTTTTGTCCATGCCCCAAGTCAACATAGTAAAGAAAACT
GAGGTGCAGACCGGAGGGTTTTCAAAGGAATCGATTCTTCCAAAAAGGAATAGTGATAAGCTCATCGCTC
GTAAAAAGGACTGGGACCCGAAAAAGTACGGTGGCTTCGATAGCCCTACAGTTGCCTATTCTGTCCTAGT
AGTGGCAAAAGTTGAGAAGGGAAAATCCAAGAAACTGAAGTCAGTCAAAGAATTATTGGGGATAACGATT
ATGGAGCGCTCGTCTTTTGAAAAGAACCCCATCGACTTCCTTGAGGCGAAAGGTTACAAGGAAGTAAAAA
AGGATCTCATAATTAAACTACCAAAGTATAGTCTGTTTGAGTTAGAAAATGGCCGAAAACGGATGTTGGC
TAGCGCCGGAGAGCTTCAAAAGGGGAACGAACTCGCACTACCGTCTAAATACGTGAATTTCCTGTATTTA
GCGTCCCATTACGAGAAGTTGAAAGGTTCACCTGAAGATAACGAACAGAAGCAACTTTTTGTTGAGCAGC
ACAAACATTATCTCGACGAAATCATAGAGCAAATTTCGGAATTCAGTAAGAGAGTCATCCTAGCTGATGC
CAATCTGGACAAAGTATTAAGCGCATACAACAAGCACAGGGATAAACCCATACGTGAGCAGGCGGAAAAT
ATTATCCATTTGTTTACTCTTACCAACCTCGGCGCTCCAGCCGCATTCAAGTATTTTGACACAACGATAG
ATCGCAAACGATACACTTCTACCAAGGAGGTGCTAGACGCGACACTGATTCACCAATCCATCACGGGATT
ATATGAAACTCGGATAGATTTGTCACAGCTTGGGGGTGACGGATCCCCCAAGAAGAAGAGGAAAGTCTCG
AGTAGCCGCGCTAAGCGGGCACCGGTGAAACAGACTTTGAATTTTGACCTTCTCAAGTTGGCGGGAGACG
TGGAGTCCAACCCAGGGCCGGATATCATGGTGAGCAAGGGCGAGGAGCTGTTCACCGGGGTGGTGCCCAT
CCTGGTCGAGCTGGACGGCGACGTAAACGGCCACAAGTTCAGCGTGTCCGGCGAGGGCGAGGGCGATGCC
ACCTACGGCAAGCTGACCCTGAAGTTCATCTGCACCACCGGCAAGCTGCCCGTGCCCTGGCCCACCCTCG
TGACCACCCTGACCTACGGCGTGCAGTGCTTCAGCCGCTACCCCGACCACATGAAGCAGCACGACTTCTT
CAAGTCCGCCATGCCCGAAGGCTACGTCCAGGAGCGCACCATCTTCTTCAAGGACGACGGCAACTACAAG
ACCCGCGCCGAGGTGAAGTTCGAGGGCGACACCCTGGTGAACCGCATCGAGCTGAAGGGCATCGACTTCA
AGGAGGACGGCAACATCCTGGGGCACAAGCTGGAGTACAACTACAACAGCCACAACGTCTATATCATGGC
CGACAAGCAGAAGAACGGCATCAAGGTGAACTTCAAGATCCGCCACAACATCGAGGACGGCAGCGTGCAG
CTCGCCGACCACTACCAGCAGAACACCCCCATCGGCGACGGCCCCGTGCTGCTGCCCGACAACCACTACC
TGAGCACCCAGTCCGCCCTGAGCAAAGACCCCAACGAGAAGCGCGATCACATGGTCCTGCTGGAGTTCGT
GACCGCCGCCGGGATCACTCTCGGCATGGACGAGCTGTACAAGTAACAGCTTTCTTGTACAAAGTTGGCA
TTATAAGAAAGCATTGCTTATCAATTTGTTGCAACGAACAGGTCACTATCAGTCAAAATAAAATCATTAT
TTGCCATCCAGCTGCAGCTCTGGCCCGTGTCTCAAAATCTCTGATGTTACATTGCACAAGATAAAAATAT
ATCATCATGAACAATAAAACTGTCTGCTTACATAAACAGTAATACAAGGGGTGTTATGAGCCATATTCAA
CGGGAAACGTCGAGGCCGCGATTAAATTCCAACATGGATGCTGATTTATATGGGTATAAATGGGCTCGCG
ATAATGTCGGGCAATCAGGTGCGACAATCTATCGCTTGTATGGGAAGCCCGATGCGCCAGAGTTGTTTCT
GAAACATGGCAAAGGTAGCGTTGCCAATGATGTTACAGATGAGATGGTCAGACTAAACTGGCTGACGGAA
TTTATGCCTCTTCCGACCATCAAGCATTTTATCCGTACTCCTGATGATGCATGGTTACTCACCACTGCGA
TCCCCGGAAAAACAGCATTCCAGGTATTAGAAGAATATCCTGATTCAGGTGAAAATATTGTTGATGCGCT
GGCAGTGTTCCTGCGCCGGTTGCATTCGATTCCTGTTTGTAATTGTCCTTTTAACAGCGATCGCGTATTT
CGTCTCGCTCAGGCGCAATCACGAATGAATAACGGTTTGGTTGATGCGAGTGATTTTGATGACGAGCGTA
ATGGCTGGCCTGTTGAACAAGTCTGGAAAGAAATGCATAAACTTTTGCCATTCTCACCGGATTCAGTCGT
CACTCATGGTGATTTCTCACTTGATAACCTTATTTTTGACGAGGGGAAATTAATAGGTTGTATTGATGTT
GGACGAGTCGGAATCGCAGACCGATACCAGGATCTTGCCATCCTATGGAACTGCCTCGGTGAGTTTTCTC
CTTCATTACAGAAACGGCTTTTTCAAAAATATGGTATTGATAATCCTGATATGAATAAATTGCAGTTTCA
TTTGATGCTCGATGAGTTTTTCTAATCAGAATTGGTTAATTGGTTGTAACACTGGCAGAGCATTACGCTG
ACTTGACGGGACGGCGCAAGCTCATGACCAAAATCCCTTAACGTGAGTTTTCGTTCCACTGAGCGTCAGA
CCCCGTAGAAAAGATCAAAGGATCTTCTTGAGATCCTTTTTTTCTGCGCGTAATCTGCTGCTTGCAAACA
AAAAAACCACCGCTACCAGCGGTGGTTTGTTTGCCGGATCAAGAGCTACCAACTCTTTTTCCGAAGGTAA
CTGGCTTCAGCAGAGCGCAGATACCAAATACTGTTCTTCTAGTGTAGCCGTAGTTAGGCCACCACTTCAA
GAACTCTGTAGCACCGCCTACATACCTCGCTCTGCTAATCCTGTTACCAGTGGCTGCTGCCAGTGGCGAT
AAGTCGTGTCTTACCGGGTTGGACTCAAGACGATAGTTACCGGATAAGGCGCAGCGGTCGGGCTGAACGG
GGGGTTCG
Features (pLannotate 1.2.2; 11 found; start..end, strand, type, name):
    393..420     -  terminator     rrnB T2 terminator: transcription terminator T2 from the E. coli rrnB gene
    552..595     +  terminator     rrnB T1 terminator: Escherichia coli rrnB; transcription terminator T1 from the E. coli rrnB gene
    652..747     +  protein_bind   attL3: mutant version of attL; recombination site for the Gateway® LR reaction LR Clonase™
    748..774     +  misc_feature   MCS (fragment): multiple cloning site
    782..1342    +  CDS            cas6f: CAS6_PSEAB - Also known as csy4. Experimental evidence at protein level: Swiss-Prot protein existence level 1. CRISPR (clustered regularly interspaced short palindromic repeat) is an adaptive immune system that provides protection against mobile genetic elements (viruses, transposable elements and conjugative plasmids). CRISPR clusters contain sequences complementary to antecedent mobile elements and target invading nucleic acids. CRISPR clusters are transcribed and processed into CRISPR RNA (crRNA). Processes pre-crRNA into individual crRNA units. Absolutely required for crRNA production or s
   1397..5500    +  CDS            Cas9 VQR: Streptococcus pyogenes Cas9 endonuclease with the D1135V/R1335Q/T1337R mutations has an altered recognition specificity for the protospacer adjacent motif (PAM) (Kleinstiver et al., 2015)
   5555..5619    +  CDS            F2A (fragment): 2A peptide from foot-and-mouth disease virus polyprotein Eukaryotic ribosomes fail to insert a peptide bond between the Gly and Pro residues, yielding separate polypeptides.
   5627..6346    +  CDS            EGFP: the original enhanced GFP (Yang et al., 1996) mammalian codon-optimized
   6346..6443    -  protein_bind   attL2: mutant version of attL; recombination site for the Gateway® LR reaction LR Clonase™
   6566..7375    +  CDS            KanR: aminoglycoside phosphotransferase; aph(3')-Ia; confers resistance to kanamycin in bacteria or G418 (Geneticin®) in eukaryotes
   7518..258     +  rep_origin     ori (across the origin): high-copy-number ColE1/pMB1/pBR322/pUC origin of replication
