[The description below was written by a language model from this plasmid's Addgene catalogue record and pLannotate feature annotations shown in this document.]
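Description:
pENTR-L3-Csy4-Cas9n-EGFP-L2 is a Multisite Gateway entry clone of about 7.8 kb built on a pDONR backbone. It is propagated in E. coli from a high-copy ColE1/pUC-type origin under kanamycin selection. The rrnB T1 and T2 terminators sit upstream of the cassette, as is usual for entry vectors, to insulate the insert from read-through transcription in bacteria. The payload lies between attL3 and attL2 recombination sites. LR Clonase can therefore move it, in a defined position and orientation alongside other entry modules, into a destination vector.

The insert is a synthetic polycistronic open reading frame described as Csy4-2A-Cas9n-2A-EGFP. Csy4 (Cas6f of Pseudomonas aeruginosa) is an endoribonuclease that cleaves at a specific RNA hairpin and is commonly used to release individual guide RNAs from a longer transcript. Cas9n denotes a Streptococcus pyogenes Cas9 nickase, typically paired with two offset guides to make targeted breaks with less off-target cutting. EGFP serves as a fluorescent marker of expressing cells. The 2A peptides cause ribosomal skipping, so the three proteins are produced separately from one transcript. Only the F2A fragment before EGFP was annotated, although a short unannotated gap between Csy4 and Cas9 is consistent with the first 2A. The automated annotation labels the Cas9 region as the VQR PAM variant, which is a closest-match call and does not agree with the nickase designation in the catalogue entry; the table does not resolve which mutations are present.

No promoter or polyadenylation signal is annotated within the att-flanked segment, so mammalian expression presumably depends on elements supplied by other modules or by the destination vector. The record places the plasmid in a Gateway toolbox for assembling knock-in gene targeting constructs.
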