Addgene plasmid #141046: pENTR-L3-Csy4-Cas9n-EGFP-L2
Purpose: Mutisite Gateway mediated vector construction
Depositing lab: Hideyuki Okano. Publication: A versatile toolbox for knock-in gene targeting based on the Multisite Gateway technology. Yoshimatsu S, Sone T, Nakajima M, Sato T, Okochi R, Ishikawa M, Nakamura M, Sasaki E, Shiozawa S, Okano H. PLoS One. 2019 Aug 27;14(8):e0221164. doi: 10.1371/journal.pone.0221164. eCollection 2019. PubMed 31454364.
Backbone
  Vector backbone: pDONR
  Backbone manufacturer: Thermo Fisher Scientific
  Vector type: Mammalian Expression
Growth in bacteria
  Bacterial resistance: Kanamycin, 50 μg/mL
  Growth temperature: 37°C
  Growth strain: DH5alpha
  Copy number: High Copy
Gene/Insert
  Gene/Insert name: Csy4-2A-Cas9n-2A-EGFP
  Species: Synthetic
  Cloning method: Restriction Enzyme; 5′ cloning site Unknown (unknown if destroyed)
Terms and licenses: Academic/Nonprofit Terms; Industry Terms: Not Available to Industry
How to cite: pENTR-L3-Csy4-Cas9n-EGFP-L2 was a gift from Hideyuki Okano (Addgene plasmid # 141046 ; http://n2t.net/addgene:141046 ; RRID:Addgene_141046)
